Addgene plasmid #123518: pMK-mPrrn::RBS (61%)
Purpose: MoChlo kit
Depositing lab: Scott Lenaghan & C. Neal Stewart. Depositing organization: University of Tennessee Institute of Agriculture. Publication: MoChlo: A versatile modular cloning toolbox for chloroplast biotechnology. Occhialini A, Piatek A, Pfotenhauer AC, Frazier TP, Stewart CN, Lenaghan S. Plant Physiol. 2019 Jan 24. pii: pp.18.01220. doi: 10.1104/pp.18.01220. PubMed 30679266.
Backbone
  Vector backbone: pMK-T
  Vector type: Synthetic Biology
Growth in bacteria
  Bacterial resistance: Kanamycin, 50 μg/mL
  Growth temperature: 37°C
  Growth strain: Top10
  Copy number: High Copy
Gene/Insert
  Gene/Insert name: mPrrn::RBS (61%)
  Cloning method: Restriction Enzyme; 5′ cloning site Unknown (unknown if destroyed)
Terms and licenses: Academic/Nonprofit Terms; Industry Terms: Not Available to Industry
Depositor comments: All inserts have been produced by gene synthesis and cloned in the indicated backbone vector. The insert is a chloroplast promoter::5'UTR fusion designed for Golden-Gate cloning. The Original Material was developed in the performance of research that was funded by Grant Nos. ARPA-E: DE-AR000660 & DARPA: D17AC00016.
How to cite: pMK-mPrrn::RBS (61%) was a gift from Scott Lenaghan & C. Neal Stewart (Addgene plasmid # 123518 ; http://n2t.net/addgene:123518 ; RRID:Addgene_123518)
