[The description below was written by a language model from this plasmid's Addgene catalogue record and pLannotate feature annotations shown in this document.]
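Description:
pMK-mPrrn::RBS (61%) is a small (about 2.5 kb) part-storage plasmid from the MoChlo kit, a modular cloning toolbox for chloroplast biotechnology. It is built on the pMK-T gene-synthesis backbone and classed as a synthetic biology vector. It is maintained in E. coli at high copy from a ColE1/pUC-type origin and selected with kanamycin. Resistance comes from an aminoglycoside phosphotransferase (NeoR/KanR) coding sequence, which the annotation places directly downstream of an AmpR (bla) promoter.

The payload is a synthesized chloroplast promoter::5'UTR fusion designed for Golden Gate assembly. The name suggests a modified version of the plastid rRNA operon promoter (Prrn) joined to a ribosome binding site. The "61%" probably denotes a relative strength or variant within a series, but the record does not define it. The automated feature table does not annotate the insert itself. It most likely lies in the unannotated stretch between the T7 promoter and the short lacI-like fragment, though the record does not confirm this. The flanking type IIS sites and overhangs are also not stated, and the cloning sites are listed as unknown.

The remaining annotations are short backbone remnants with no evident functional role here: fragments of an M13 origin, lacZα, lacI and an RSF origin, along with an intact T7 promoter.

The plasmid serves as a basic-level donor part. Its promoter/5'UTR module would be released and combined with coding sequences, 3'UTRs and other kit elements to build expression cassettes for chloroplast transformation vectors.
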