Features (pLannotate 1.2.2; 8 found; start..end, strand, type, name):
      3..134     -  rep_origin     M13 ori (fragment): M13 bacteriophage origin of replication; arrow indicates direction of (+) strand synthesis
    155..311     -  CDS            lacZα (fragment): LacZα fragment of β-galactosidase; lacZ fragment
    320..338     +  promoter       T7 promoter: promoter for bacteriophage T7 RNA polymerase
    582..629     -  CDS            lacI (fragment): lac repressor; lacI; The lac repressor binds to the lac operator to inhibit transcription in E. coli. This inhibition can be relieved by adding lactose or isopropyl-β-D-thiogalactopyranoside (IPTG).
    666..706     -  rep_origin     RSF ori (fragment): Plasmids containing the RSF 1030 origin of replication can be propagated in E. coli cells that contain additional plasmids with compatible origins.
    784..1372    -  rep_origin     ori: high-copy-number ColE1/pMB1/pBR322/pUC origin of replication
   1546..2340    -  CDS            NeoR/KanR: aminoglycoside phosphotransferase confers resistance to neomycin, kanamycin, and G418 (Geneticin®)
   2341..2445    -  promoter       AmpR promoter: bla
>Addgene plasmid #123518 | pMK-mPrrn::RBS (61%) | addgene full sequence | sequence record 247881 | Addgene NGS Result
CTAAATTGTAAGCGTTAATATTTTGTTAAAATTCGCGTTAAATTTTTGTTAAATCAGCTCATTTTTTAAC
CAATAGGCCGAAATCGGCAAAATCCCTTATAAATCAAAAGAATAGACCGAGATAGGGTTGAGTGGCCGCT
ACAGGGCGCTCCCATTCGCCATTCAGGCTGCGCAACTGTTGGGAAGGGCGTTTCGGTGCGGGCCTCTTCG
CTATTACGCCAGCTGGCGAAAGGGGGATGTGCTGCAAGGCGATTAAGTTGGGTAACGCCAGGGTTTTCCC
AGTCACGACGTTGTAAAACGACGGCCAGTGAGCGCGACGTAATACGACTCACTATAGGGCGAATTGAAGG
AAGGCCGTCAAGGCCACGTGTCTTGTCCAGAGCTCGGTCTCAGGAGGCTCCCCCGCCGTCGTTCAATGAG
AATGGATAAGAGGCTCGTGGGATTGACGTGAGGGGGCAGGGATGGCTATTAATCTGGGAGCGAACTCCGG
GCGAATACGAAGCGCTTGGATACAGTTGTAGGGAGGGATTTAATGTGAGACCGGTACCTGGAGCACAAGA
CTGGCCTCATGGGCCTTCCTTTCACTGCCCGCTTTCCAGTCGGGAAACCTGTCGTGCCAGCTGCATTAAC
ATGGTCATAGCTGTTTCCTTGCGTATTGGGCGCTCTCCGCTTCCTCGCTCACTGACTCGCTGCGCTCGGT
CGTTCGGGTAAAGCCTGGGGTGCCTAATGAGCAAAAGGCCAGCAAAAGGCCAGGAACCGTAAAAAGGCCG
CGTTGCTGGCGTTTTTCCATAGGCTCCGCCCCCCTGACGAGCATCACAAAAATCGACGCTCAAGTCAGAG
GTGGCGAAACCCGACAGGACTATAAAGATACCAGGCGTTTCCCCCTGGAAGCTCCCTCGTGCGCTCTCCT
GTTCCGACCCTGCCGCTTACCGGATACCTGTCCGCCTTTCTCCCTTCGGGAAGCGTGGCGCTTTCTCATA
GCTCACGCTGTAGGTATCTCAGTTCGGTGTAGGTCGTTCGCTCCAAGCTGGGCTGTGTGCACGAACCCCC
CGTTCAGCCCGACCGCTGCGCCTTATCCGGTAACTATCGTCTTGAGTCCAACCCGGTAAGACACGACTTA
TCGCCACTGGCAGCAGCCACTGGTAACAGGATTAGCAGAGCGAGGTATGTAGGCGGTGCTACAGAGTTCT
TGAAGTGGTGGCCTAACTACGGCTACACTAGAAGAACAGTATTTGGTATCTGCGCTCTGCTGAAGCCAGT
TACCTTCGGAAAAAGAGTTGGTAGCTCTTGATCCGGCAAACAAACCACCGCTGGTAGCGGTGGTTTTTTT
GTTTGCAAGCAGCAGATTACGCGCAGAAAAAAAGGATCTCAAGAAGATCCTTTGATCTTTTCTACGGGGT
CTGACGCTCAGTGGAACGAAAACTCACGTTAAGGGATTTTGGTCATGAGATTATCAAAAAGGATCTTCAC
CTAGATCCTTTTAAATTAAAAATGAAGTTTTAAATCAATCTAAAGTATATATGAGTAAACTTGGTCTGAC
AGTTATTAGAAAAATTCATCCAGCAGACGATAAAACGCAATACGCTGGCTATCCGGTGCCGCAATGCCAT
ACAGCACCAGAAAACGATCCGCCCATTCGCCGCCCAGTTCTTCCGCAATATCACGGGTGGCCAGCGCAAT
ATCCTGATAACGATCCGCCACGCCCAGACGGCCGCAATCAATAAAGCCGCTAAAACGGCCATTTTCCACC
ATAATGTTCGGCAGGCACGCATCACCATGGGTCACCACCAGATCTTCGCCATCCGGCATGCTCGCTTTCA
GACGCGCAAACAGCTCTGCCGGTGCCAGGCCCTGATGTTCTTCATCCAGATCATCCTGATCCACCAGGCC
CGCTTCCATACGGGTACGCGCACGTTCAATACGATGTTTCGCCTGATGATCAAACGGACAGGTCGCCGGG
TCCAGGGTATGCAGACGACGCATGGCATCCGCCATAATGCTCACTTTTTCTGCCGGCGCCAGATGGCTAG
ACAGCAGATCCTGACCCGGCACTTCGCCCAGCAGCAGCCAATCACGGCCCGCTTCGGTCACCACATCCAG
CACCGCCGCACACGGAACACCGGTGGTGGCCAGCCAGCTCAGACGCGCCGCTTCATCCTGCAGCTCGTTC
AGCGCACCGCTCAGATCGGTTTTCACAAACAGCACCGGACGACCCTGCGCGCTCAGACGAAACACCGCCG
CATCAGAGCAGCCAATGGTCTGCTGCGCCCAATCATAGCCAAACAGACGTTCCACCCACGCTGCCGGGCT
ACCCGCATGCAGGCCATCCTGTTCAATCATACTCTTCCTTTTTCAATATTATTGAAGCATTTATCAGGGT
TATTGTCTCATGAGCGGATACATATTTGAATGTATTTAGAAAAATAAACAAATAGGGGTTCCGCGCACAT
TTCCCCGAAAAGTGCCAC
