>Addgene plasmid #123518 | pMK-mPrrn::RBS (61%) | depositor partial sequence | sequence record 235659 | mPrrn::RBS (61%)
GCTCCCCCGCCGTCGTTCAATGAGAATGGATAAGAGGCTCGTGGGATTGACGTGAGGGGGCAGGGATGGC
TATTAATCTGGGAGCGAACTCCGGGCGAATACGAAGCGCTTGGATACAGTTGTAGGGAGGGATTT
